Addgene plasmid #220210: pCDNA5-TEX264-deltaLRR-cSSH
Purpose: Mammalian expression of TEX264, 2-25 residues (LRR) truncated, C-terminal twin-Strep_HA tag
Depositing lab: Kristijan Ramadan. Depositing organization: University of Oxford. Publication: TEX264 coordinates p97- and SPRTN-mediated resolution of topoisomerase 1-DNA adducts. Fielden J, Wiseman K, Torrecilla I, Li S, Hume S, Chiang SC, Ruggiano A, Narayan Singh A, Freire R, Hassanieh S, Domingo E, Vendrell I, Fischer R, Kessler BM, Maughan TS, El-Khamisy SF, Ramadan K. Nat Commun. 2020 Mar 9;11(1):1274. doi: 10.1038/s41467-020-15000-w. PubMed 32152270.
Backbone
  Vector backbone: pCDNA5/FRT/TO
  Backbone manufacturer: Thermofisher
  Backbone size w/o insert (bp): 5251
  Vector type: Mammalian Expression
  Selectable markers: Hygromycin
Growth in bacteria
  Bacterial resistance: Ampicillin, 100 μg/mL
  Growth temperature: 37°C
  Growth strain: DH5alpha
  Copy number: High Copy
Gene/Insert
  Gene/Insert name: TEX264 (alt name: ZSIG11)
  Species: H. sapiens (human)
  Insert size (bp): 867
  Mutation: c.4-75del / p.2-24del
  Entrez Gene: TEX264 (a.k.a. ZSIG11)
  Promoter: CMV/TetO
  Tag / fusion protein: Strep-strep-HA (C terminal on insert)
  Cloning method: Restriction Enzyme; 5′ cloning site BamHI (not destroyed); 3′ cloning site NotI (not destroyed)
  Sequencing primers: 5′ CMVF_pCDNA3; pCMV_Fw; 3′ BGH_Rev
Terms and licenses: Academic/Nonprofit Terms; Industry Terms: Not Available to Industry
How to cite: pCDNA5-TEX264-deltaLRR-cSSH was a gift from Kristijan Ramadan (Addgene plasmid # 220210 ; http://n2t.net/addgene:220210 ; RRID:Addgene_220210)
