[The description below was written by a language model from this plasmid's Addgene catalogue record and pLannotate feature annotations shown in this document.]
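Description:
pCDNA5-TEX264-deltaLRR-cSSH is a mammalian expression plasmid built on the pcDNA5/FRT/TO backbone, carrying a truncated human TEX264 (ZSIG11) coding sequence cloned between BamHI and NotI sites. The insert lacks the N-terminal leucine-rich region; the record is slightly inconsistent about the boundaries, giving residues 2-25 in the purpose statement and p.2-24del in the mutation field. The open reading frame is fused at its C terminus to two Strep-tag II motifs followed by an HA epitope, which allows Strep-Tactin affinity purification and HA-based detection or immunoprecipitation. Transcription is driven by the CMV immediate-early enhancer/promoter followed by tandem tet operator sites (annotated as short tetO-containing fragments), so expression is constitutive in ordinary cells but repressed, and inducible with tetracycline or doxycycline, in cells expressing the Tet repressor. A bovine growth hormone polyadenylation signal terminates the transcript.

Downstream lies an FRT site immediately preceding a hygromycin resistance gene with an SV40 poly(A) signal. In this backbone design the hygromycin cassette has no promoter of its own, so resistance arises only after FLP-mediated integration into a genomic FRT site in a compatible host line, giving isogenic single-copy stable lines. The plasmid can also be used for transient transfection. In bacteria it is propagated through a high-copy ColE1/pUC-type origin with ampicillin selection; the small f1 ori, lac, SV40 promoter and ble fragments are backbone remnants.

The associated work concerns the role of TEX264 with p97 and SPRTN in resolving topoisomerase 1-DNA adducts, so this deletion mutant probably serves to test the contribution of the leucine-rich region to TEX264 function, localisation or interactions.
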