Features (pLannotate 1.2.2; 24 found; start..end, strand, type, name):
     28..80      -  misc_feature   bom (fragment): basis of mobility region from pBR322
    235..614     +  enhancer       CMV enhancer: human cytomegalovirus immediate early enhancer
    615..818     +  promoter       CMV promoter: human cytomegalovirus (CMV) immediate early promoter
    820..839     +  promoter       PLtetO-1 promoter (fragment): modified phage lambda PL promoter with tet operator sites (Lutz and Bujard, 1997)
    841..860     +  promoter       PLtetO-1 promoter (fragment): modified phage lambda PL promoter with tet operator sites (Lutz and Bujard, 1997)
    868..901     +  promoter       TRE3GV promoter (fragment): 3rd-generation Tet-responsive promoter that can be activated by binding of Tet-On® 3G, optimized for retroviral and lentiviral vectors
    975..1868    +  CDS            TEX264: TX264_HUMAN - Also known as ZSIG11 From Homo sapiens (Human).
   1899..1918    +  CDS            Strep-Tag II (fragment): peptide that binds Strep-Tactin®, an engineered form of streptavidin
   1959..1981    +  CDS            Strep-Tag II (fragment): peptide that binds Strep-Tactin®, an engineered form of streptavidin
   2016..2041    +  CDS            3xHA (fragment): three tandem HA epitope tags
   2077..2301    +  polyA_signal   bGH poly(A) signal: bovine growth hormone polyadenylation signal
   2305..2326    +  promoter       SV40 promoter (fragment): SV40 enhancer and early promoter
   2347..2580    +  rep_origin     f1 ori (fragment) (sequence partly withheld): f1 bacteriophage origin of replication; arrow indicates direction of (+) strand synthesis
   2585..2632    +  protein_bind   FRT: FLP-mediated recombination occurs in the 8-bp core sequence TCTAGAAA (Turan and Bode, 2011). FLP recombinase from the Saccharomyces cerevisiae 2μ plasmid
   2640..3662    +  CDS            HygR: aminoglycoside phosphotransferase from E. coli; aph(4)-Ia; confers resistance to hygromycin
   3672..3797    +  CDS            ble (fragment): BLE_KLEPN - Experimental evidence at protein level: Swiss-Prot protein existence level 1. Binding protein with a strong affinity to the bleomycin family of antibiotics. Binds to CL990; an antimitotic-antibiotic compound. From Klebsiella pneumoniae.
   3792..3913    +  polyA_signal   SV40 poly(A) signal: SV40 polyadenylation signal
   3986..4002    -  protein_bind   lac operator: The lac repressor binds to the lac operator to inhibit transcription in E. coli. This inhibition can be relieved by adding lactose or isopropyl-β-D-thiogalactopyranoside (IPTG). lac repressor encoded by lacI
   4010..4040    -  promoter       lac promoter: promoter for the E. coli lac operon
   4055..4076    -  protein_bind   CAP binding site: CAP binding activates transcription in the presence of cAMP. E. coli catabolite activator protein
   4089..4181    -  CDS            lacI (fragment): lac repressor; lacI; The lac repressor binds to the lac operator to inhibit transcription in E. coli. This inhibition can be relieved by adding lactose or isopropyl-β-D-thiogalactopyranoside (IPTG).
   4364..4952    -  rep_origin     ori: high-copy-number ColE1/pMB1/pBR322/pUC origin of replication
   5123..5983    -  CDS            AmpR: β-lactamase; bla; confers resistance to ampicillin, carbenicillin, and related antibiotics
   5984..6088    -  promoter       AmpR promoter: bla
>Addgene plasmid #220210 | pCDNA5-TEX264-deltaLRR-cSSH | addgene full sequence | sequence record 436015 | Addgene NGS Result
GACGGATCGGGAGATCTCCCGATCCCCTATGGTGCACTCTCAGTACAATCTGCTCTGATGCCGCATAGTT
AAGCCAGTATCTGCTCCCTGCTTGTGTGTTGGAGGTCGCTGAGTAGTGCGCGAGCAAAATTTAAGCTACA
ACAAGGCAAGGCTTGACCGACAATTGCATGAAGAATCTGCTTAGGGTTAGGCGTTTTGCGCTGCTTCGCG
ATGTACGGGCCAGATATACGCGTTGACATTGATTATTGACTAGTTATTAATAGTAATCAATTACGGGGTC
ATTAGTTCATAGCCCATATATGGAGTTCCGCGTTACATAACTTACGGTAAATGGCCCGCCTGGCTGACCG
CCCAACGACCCCCGCCCATTGACGTCAATAATGACGTATGTTCCCATAGTAACGCCAATAGGGACTTTCC
ATTGACGTCAATGGGTGGAGTATTTACGGTAAACTGCCCACTTGGCAGTACATCAAGTGTATCATATGCC
AAGTACGCCCCCTATTGACGTCAATGACGGTAAATGGCCCGCCTGGCATTATGCCCAGTACATGACCTTA
TGGGACTTTCCTACTTGGCAGTACATCTACGTATTAGTCATCGCTATTACCATGGTGATGCGGTTTTGGC
AGTACATCAATGGGCGTGGATAGCGGTTTGACTCACGGGGATTTCCAAGTCTCCACCCCATTGACGTCAA
TGGGAGTTTGTTTTGGCACCAAAATCAACGGGACTTTCCAAAATGTCGTAACAACTCCGCCCCATTGACG
CAAATGGGCGGTAGGCGTGTACGGTGGGAGGTCTATATAAGCAGAGCTCTCCCTATCAGTGATAGAGATC
TCCCTATCAGTGATAGAGATCGTCGACGAGCTCGTTTAGTGAACCGTCAGATCGCCTGGAGACGCCATCC
ACGCTGTTTTGACCTCCATAGAAGACACCGGGACCGATCCAGCCTCCGGACTCTAGCGTTTAAACTTAAG
CTTGGTACCGAGCTCGGATCCATGGGGTACTCAGGGCTACTGGCTGGGGTGGAAGTGAGTGCTGGGTCAC
CCCCCATCCGCAACGTCACTGTGGCCTACAAGTTCCACATGGGGCTCTATGGTGAGACTGGGCGGCTTTT
CACTGAGAGCTGCAGCATCTCTCCCAAGCTCCGCTCCATCGCTGTCTACTATGACAACCCCCACATGGTG
CCCCCTGATAAGTGCCGATGTGCCGTGGGCAGCATCCTGAGTGAAGGTGAGGAATCGCCCTCCCCTGAGC
TCATCGACCTCTACCAGAAATTTGGCTTCAAGGTGTTCTCCTTCCCGGCACCCAGCCATGTGGTGACAGC
CACCTTCCCCTACACCACCATTCTGTCCATCTGGCTGGCTACCCGCCGTGTCCATCCTGCCTTGGACACC
TACATCAAGGAGCGGAAGCTGTGTGCCTATCCTCGGCTGGAGATCTACCAGGAAGACCAGATCCATTTCA
TGTGCCCACTGGCACGGCAGGGAGACTTCTATGTGCCTGAGATGAAGGAGACAGAGTGGAAATGGCGGGG
GCTTGTGGAGGCCATTGACACCCAGGTGGATGGCACAGGAGCTGACACAATGAGTGACACGAGTTCTGTA
AGCTTGGAAGTGAGCCCTGGCAGCCGGGAGACTTCAGCTGCCACACTGTCACCTGGGGCGAGCAGCCGTG
GCTGGGATGACGGTGACACCCGCAGCGAGCACAGCTACAGCGAGTCAGGTGCCAGCGGCTCCTCTTTTGA
GGAGCTGGACTTGGAGGGCGAGGGGCCCTTAGGGGAGTCACGGCTGGACCCTGGGACTGAGCCCCTGGGG
ACTACCAAGTGGCTCTGGGAGCCCACTGCCCCTGAGAAGGGCAAGGAGGCGGCCGCTCGAGGGAACCTTT
TAGCAGAGTGGAGCCACCCGCAGTTCGAGAAAGGTGGAGGTTCCGGAGGTGGATCGGGAGGTGGATCGTG
GAGCCACCCGCAGTTTGAAAAAGGAACCGAACTAGGTTCCACGATGGCAAGCATGTACCCATACGATGTT
CCTGACTATGCCTAGGGGCCCGTTTAAACCCGCTGATCAGCCTCGACTGTGCCTTCTAGTTGCCAGCCAT
CTGTTGTTTGCCCCTCCCCCGTGCCTTCCTTGACCCTGGAAGGTGCCACTCCCACTGTCCTTTCCTAATA
AAATGAGGAAATTGCATCGCATTGTCTGAGTAGGTGTCATTCTATTCTGGGGGGTGGGGTGGGGCAGGAC
AGCAAGGGGGAGGATTGGGAAGACAATAGCAGGCATGCTGGGGATGCGGTGGGCTCTATGGCTTCTGAGG
CGGAAAGAACCAGCTGGGGCTCTAGGGGGTATCCCC
[124 nt withheld, positions 2347-2470]
C
[91 nt withheld, positions 2472-2562]
AGGGTGATGGTTCACGTACCTAGAAGTTCCTATTCCGAAGTTCCTATTCTCTAGAAAGTATAGGAACTTC
CTTGGCCAAAAAGCCTGAACTCACCGCGACGTCTGTCGAGAAGTTTCTGATCGAAAAGTTCGACAGCGTC
TCCGACCTGATGCAGCTCTCGGAGGGCGAAGAATCTCGTGCTTTCAGCTTCGATGTAGGAGGGCGTGGAT
ATGTCCTGCGGGTAAATAGCTGCGCCGATGGTTTCTACAAAGATCGTTATGTTTATCGGCACTTTGCATC
GGCCGCGCTCCCGATTCCGGAAGTGCTTGACATTGGGGAATTCAGCGAGAGCCTGACCTATTGCATCTCC
CGCCGTGCACAGGGTGTCACGTTGCAAGACCTGCCTGAAACCGAACTGCCCGCTGTTCTGCAGCCGGTCG
CGGAGGCCATGGATGCGATCGCTGCGGCCGATCTTAGCCAGACGAGCGGGTTCGGCCCATTCGGACCGCA
AGGAATCGGTCAATACACTACATGGCGTGATTTCATATGCGCGATTGCTGATCCCCATGTGTATCACTGG
CAAACTGTGATGGACGACACCGTCAGTGCGTCCGTCGCGCAGGCTCTCGATGAGCTGATGCTTTGGGCCG
AGGACTGCCCCGAAGTCCGGCACCTCGTGCACGCGGATTTCGGCTCCAACAATGTCCTGACGGACAATGG
CCGCATAACAGCGGTCATTGACTGGAGCGAGGCGATGTTCGGGGATTCCCAATACGAGGTCGCCAACATC
TTCTTCTGGAGGCCGTGGTTGGCTTGTATGGAGCAGCAGACGCGCTACTTCGAGCGGAGGCATCCGGAGC
TTGCAGGATCGCCGCGGCTCCGGGCGTATATGCTCCGCATTGGTCTTGACCAACTCTATCAGAGCTTGGT
TGACGGCAATTTCGATGATGCAGCTTGGGCGCAGGGTCGATGCGACGCAATCGTCCGATCCGGAGCCGGG
ACTGTCGGGCGTACACAAATCGCCCGCAGAAGCGCGGCCGTCTGGACCGATGGCTGTGTAGAAGTACTCG
CCGATAGTGGAAACCGACGCCCCAGCACTCGTCCGAGGGCAAAGGAATAGCACGTACTACGAGATTTCGA
TTCCACCGCCGCCTTCTATGAAAGGTTGGGCTTCGGAATCGTTTTCCGGGACGCCGGCTGGATGATCCTC
CAGCGCGGGGATCTCATGCTGGAGTTCTTCGCCCACCCCAACTTGTTTATTGCAGCTTATAATGGTTACA
AATAAAGCAATAGCATCACAAATTTCACAAATAAAGCATTTTTTTCACTGCATTCTAGTTGTGGTTTGTC
CAAACTCATCAATGTATCTTATCATGTCTGTATACCGTCGACCTCTAGCTAGAGCTTGGCGTAATCATGG
TCATAGCTGTTTCCTGTGTGAAATTGTTATCCGCTCACAATTCCACACAACATACGAGCCGGAAGCATAA
AGTGTAAAGCCTGGGGTGCCTAATGAGTGAGCTAACTCACATTAATTGCGTTGCGCTCACTGCCCGCTTT
CCAGTCGGGAAACCTGTCGTGCCAGCTGCATTAATGAATCGGCCAACGCGCGGGGAGAGGCGGTTTGCGT
ATTGGGCGCTCTTCCGCTTCCTCGCTCACTGACTCGCTGCGCTCGGTCGTTCGGCTGCGGCGAGCGGTAT
CAGCTCACTCAAAGGCGGTAATACGGTTATCCACAGAATCAGGGGATAACGCAGGAAAGAACATGTGAGC
AAAAGGCCAGCAAAAGGCCAGGAACCGTAAAAAGGCCGCGTTGCTGGCGTTTTTCCATAGGCTCCGCCCC
CCTGACGAGCATCACAAAAATCGACGCTCAAGTCAGAGGTGGCGAAACCCGACAGGACTATAAAGATACC
AGGCGTTTCCCCCTGGAAGCTCCCTCGTGCGCTCTCCTGTTCCGACCCTGCCGCTTACCGGATACCTGTC
CGCCTTTCTCCCTTCGGGAAGCGTGGCGCTTTCTCATAGCTCACGCTGTAGGTATCTCAGTTCGGTGTAG
GTCGTTCGCTCCAAGCTGGGCTGTGTGCACGAACCCCCCGTTCAGCCCGACCGCTGCGCCTTATCCGGTA
ACTATCGTCTTGAGTCCAACCCGGTAAGACACGACTTATCGCCACTGGCAGCAGCCACTGGTAACAGGAT
TAGCAGAGCGAGGTATGTAGGCGGTGCTACAGAGTTCTTGAAGTGGTGGCCTAACTACGGCTACACTAGA
AGAACAGTATTTGGTATCTGCGCTCTGCTGAAGCCAGTTACCTTCGGAAAAAGAGTTGGTAGCTCTTGAT
CCGGCAAACAAACCACCGCTGGTAGCGGTGGTTTTTTTGTTTGCAAGCAGCAGATTACGCGCAGAAAAAA
AGGATCTCAAGAAGATCCTTTGATCTTTTCTACGGGGTCTGACGCTCAGTGGAACGAAAACTCACGTTAA
GGGATTTTGGTCATGAGATTATCAAAAAGGATCTTCACCTAGATCCTTTTAAATTAAAAATGAAGTTTTA
AATCAATCTAAAGTATATATGAGTAAACTTGGTCTGACAGTTACCAATGCTTAATCAGTGAGGCACCTAT
CTCAGCGATCTGTCTATTTCGTTCATCCATAGTTGCCTGACTCCCCGTCGTGTAGATAACTACGATACGG
GAGGGCTTACCATCTGGCCCCAGTGCTGCAATGATACCGCGAGACCCACGCTCACCGGCTCCAGATTTAT
CAGCAATAAACCAGCCAGCCGGAAGGGCCGAGCGCAGAAGTGGTCCTGCAACTTTATCCGCCTCCATCCA
GTCTATTAATTGTTGCCGGGAAGCTAGAGTAAGTAGTTCGCCAGTTAATAGTTTGCGCAACGTTGTTGCC
ATTGCTACAGGCATCGTGGTGTCACGCTCGTCGTTTGGTATGGCTTCATTCAGCTCCGGTTCCCAACGAT
CAAGGCGAGTTACATGATCCCCCATGTTGTGCAAAAAAGCGGTTAGCTCCTTCGGTCCTCCGATCGTTGT
CAGAAGTAAGTTGGCCGCAGTGTTATCACTCATGGTTATGGCAGCACTGCATAATTCTCTTACTGTCATG
CCATCCGTAAGATGCTTTTCTGTGACTGGTGAGTACTCAACCAAGTCATTCTGAGAATAGTGTATGCGGC
GACCGAGTTGCTCTTGCCCGGCGTCAATACGGGATAATACCGCGCCACATAGCAGAACTTTAAAAGTGCT
CATCATTGGAAAACGTTCTTCGGGGCGAAAACTCTCAAGGATCTTACCGCTGTTGAGATCCAGTTCGATG
TAACCCACTCGTGCACCCAACTGATCTTCAGCATCTTTTACTTTCACCAGCGTTTCTGGGTGAGCAAAAA
CAGGAAGGCAAAATGCCGCAAAAAAGGGAATAAGGGCGACACGGAAATGTTGAATACTCATACTCTTCCT
TTTTCAATATTATTGAAGCATTTATCAGGGTTATTGTCTCATGAGCGGATACATATTTGAATGTATTTAG
AAAAATAAACAAATAGGGGTTCCGCGCACATTTCCCCGAAAAGTGCCACCTGACGTC
