>Addgene plasmid #220210 | pCDNA5-TEX264-deltaLRR-cSSH | depositor partial sequence | sequence record 430261 | Assembled from Sanger sequences using CMVF_pCDNA3 and bGHR primers
TGGGGAGGCCGGCCCAGCTGGTTTTGGCCTCCATAGTAAAACTCCGGGGCCTGATCGGGCCTCCGGACTC
TAGCGTGTAAACTTAAGCTTGGTACCGAGCTCGGATCCATGGGGTACTCAGGGCTACTGGCTGGGGTGGA
AGTGAGTGCTGGGTCACCCCCCATCCGCAACGTCACTGTGGCCTACAAGTTCCACATGGGGCTCTATGGT
GAGACTGGGCGGCTTTTCACTGAGAGCTGCAGCATCTCTCCCAAGCTCCGCTCCATCGCTGTCTACTATG
ACAACCCCCACATGGTGCCCCCTGATAAGTGCCGATGTGCCGTGGGCAGCATCCTGAGTGAAGGTGAGGA
ATCGCCCTCCCCTGAGCTCATCGACCTCTACCAGAAATTTGGCTTCAAGGTGTTCTCCTTCCCGGCACCC
AGCCATGTGGTGACAGCCACCTTCCCCTACACCACCATTCTGTCCATCTGGCTGGCTACCCGCCGTGTCC
ATCCTGCCTTGGACACCTACATCAAGGAGCGGAAGCTGTGTGCCTATCCTCGGCTGGAGATCTACCAGGA
AGACCAGATCCATTTCATGTGCCCACTGGCACGGCAGGGAGACTTCTATGTGCCTGAGATGAAGGAGACA
GAGTGGAAATGGCGGGGGCTTGTGGAGGCCATTGACACCCAGGTGGATGGCACAGGAGCTGACACAATGA
GTGACACGAGTTCTGTAAGCTTGGAAGTGAGCCCTGGCAGCCGGGAGACTTCAGCTGCCACACTGTCACC
TGGGGCGAGCAGCCGTGGCTGGGATGACGGTGACACCCGCAGCGAGCACAGCTACAGCGAGTCAGGTGCC
AGCGGCTCCTCTTTTGAGGAGCTGGACTTGGAGGGCGAGGGGCCCTTAGGGGAGTCACGGCTGGACCCTG
GGACTGAGCCCCTGGGGACTACCAAGTGGCTCTGGGAGCCCACTGCCCCTGAGAAGGGCAAGGAGGCGGC
CGCTCGAGGGAACCTTTTAGCAGAGTGGAGCCACCCGCAGTTCGAGAAAGGTGGAGGTTCCGGAGGTGGA
TCGGGAGGTGGATCGTGGAGCCACCCGCAGTTTGAAAAAGGAACCGAACTAGGTTCCACGATGGCAAGCA
TGTACCCATACGATTTCCTGACTATGCCCTAGCGGGCCCCGGTAACACG
